Addgene plasmid #116013: pVL47 - pSCR>>
Purpose: destination vector for GreenGate cloning method, contains 2x a set of modules from A-F, "Driver line", tissues-specific promoter, Dex-inducible mTurquoise2 expression
Depositing lab: Thomas Greb. Depositing organization: Universitaet Heidelberg. Publication: A Comprehensive Toolkit for Inducible, Cell Type-Specific Gene Expression in Arabidopsis. Schurholz AK, Lopez-Salmeron V, Li Z, Forner J, Wenzl C, Gaillochet C, Augustin S, Vilches-Barro A, Fuchs M, Gebert M, Lohmann JU, Greb T, Wolf S. Plant Physiol. 2018 Jul 19. pii: pp.18.00463. doi: 10.1104/pp.18.00463. PubMed 30026289.
Backbone
  Vector backbone: Z003
  Vector type: Plant Expression
  Selectable markers: Sulfadiazine, mTurquoise
Growth in bacteria
  Bacterial resistance: Spectinomycin, 50 μg/mL
  Growth temperature: 37°C
  Growth strain: NEB Stable
  Copy number: High Copy
Gene/Insert
  Gene/Insert name: pSCR:GR-LhG4:tSCR:F-H adapter-H-A adapter::pOp4:SP(ER)-mTurquoise2-HDEL:tUBQ10::SulfR
  Species: A. thaliana (mustard weed)
  Insert size (bp): 8743
  Tag / fusion protein: SP(ER) (N terminal on insert); HDEL (C terminal on insert)
  Cloning method: Restriction Enzyme; 5′ cloning site Unknown (unknown if destroyed); 3′ cloning site Unknown (unknown if destroyed)
Terms and licenses: Academic/Nonprofit Terms; Industry Terms: Not Available to Industry
How to cite: pVL47 - pSCR>> was a gift from Thomas Greb (Addgene plasmid # 116013 ; http://n2t.net/addgene:116013 ; RRID:Addgene_116013)
