[The description below was written by a language model from this plasmid's Addgene catalogue record and pLannotate feature annotations shown in this document.]
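Description:
pVL47 - pSCR>> is a plant binary expression plasmid assembled by GreenGate cloning in the Z003 destination backbone. It serves as a "driver line" construct for inducible, cell type-specific gene expression in Arabidopsis thaliana. The 11.4 kb plasmid carries a high-copy ColE1/pUC-type origin and the pSa origin, which in vectors of this type supports maintenance in Agrobacterium. Bacterial selection is by aadA-mediated spectinomycin resistance. Nopaline-type left and right T-DNA border repeats flank the roughly 8.7 kb payload intended for transfer into the plant genome.

The T-DNA combines two complete A–F GreenGate module sets, joined through F-H and H-A adapters. In the first unit, the SCR promoter and SCR terminator named in the record control GR-LhG4. This chimeric transcription factor consists of the rat glucocorticoid receptor ligand-binding region fused to a LacI DNA-binding portion and the GAL4 activation domain. The promoter itself is not annotated in the feature table, and the RPL17 fragment detected near the right border may simply be neighbouring genomic sequence within that promoter fragment. Dexamethasone releases GR-LhG4 to act in the nucleus, where it binds pOp4, seen here as four symmetric lac operators upstream of a minimal CaMV 35S promoter. This second unit expresses mTurquoise2 with an N-terminal signal peptide (matching sweet potato sporamin) and a C-terminal HDEL motif, terminated by tUBQ10, giving an ER-retained cyan reporter of where and when induction occurs.

Plant selection uses sulfadiazine resistance: a sulI gene fused to a pea RuBisCO small-subunit fragment (presumably its transit peptide), driven by the MAS promoter and followed by a CaMV poly(A) signal. Driver lines of this kind can also transactivate separate pOp-controlled effector genes.
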