Features (pLannotate 1.2.2; 22 found; start..end, strand, type, name):
    534..556     +  misc_feature   LB T-DNA repeat: left border repeat from nopaline C58 T-DNA (truncated)
    613..769     -  polyA_signal   CaMV poly(A) signal (fragment): cauliflower mosaic virus polyadenylation signal
    808..825     -  misc_feature   MCS (fragment): pUC18/19 multiple cloning site
    840..1676    -  CDS            sulI: DHP1_CORGT - Protein inferred from homology: Swiss-Prot protein existence level 3. Catalyzes the condensation of para-aminobenzoate (pABA) with 6-hydroxymethyl-7,8-dihydropterin diphosphate (DHPt-PP) to form 7,8- dihydropteroate (H2Pte), the immediate precursor of folate derivatives. From Corynebacterium glutamicum (Brevibacterium saccharolyticum).
   1674..1847    -  CDS            RBCS.3A (fragment): RBS3_PEA - Experimental evidence at protein level: Swiss-Prot protein existence level 1. RuBisCO catalyzes two reactions: the carboxylation of D- ribulose 1,5-bisphosphate, the primary event in carbon dioxide fixation, as well as the oxidative fragmentation of the pentose substrate. Both reactions occur simultaneously and in competition at the same active site. Although the small subunit is not catalytic it is essential for maximal activity (Probable). Binds to abscisic acid (ABA); only half of the possible binding sites are occupied in the crystal; and there are indications this is a low affi
   1850..2230    -  promoter       MAS promoter: mannopine synthase promoter (Velten et al., 1984)
   2894..3610    -  CDS            mTurquoise2: mTurquoise2 is a basic (constitutively fluorescent) cyan fluorescent protein published in 2012, derived from Aequorea victoria. It is reported to be a rapidly-maturing monomer with very low acid sensitivity.
   3620..3688    -  CDS            SPOR1_IPOBA (fragment): Experimental evidence at transcript level: Swiss-Prot protein existence level 2. Major tuberous root protein. From Ipomoea batatas (Sweet potato) (Convolvulus batatas).
   3695..3741    -  promoter       minimal CaMV 35S promoter: minimal 35S promoter from cauliflower mosaic virus
   3765..3784    -  protein_bind   lac operator (symmetric): The lac repressor binds to the lac operator to inhibit transcription in E. coli. This inhibition can be relieved by adding lactose or isopropyl-β-D-thiogalactopyranoside (IPTG). The symmetric lac operator was optimized for tight binding of lac repressor. lac repressor encoded by lacI
   3817..3836    -  protein_bind   lac operator (symmetric): The lac repressor binds to the lac operator to inhibit transcription in E. coli. This inhibition can be relieved by adding lactose or isopropyl-β-D-thiogalactopyranoside (IPTG). The symmetric lac operator was optimized for tight binding of lac repressor. lac repressor encoded by lacI
   3869..3888    -  protein_bind   lac operator (symmetric): The lac repressor binds to the lac operator to inhibit transcription in E. coli. This inhibition can be relieved by adding lactose or isopropyl-β-D-thiogalactopyranoside (IPTG). The symmetric lac operator was optimized for tight binding of lac repressor. lac repressor encoded by lacI
   3921..3940    -  protein_bind   lac operator (symmetric): The lac repressor binds to the lac operator to inhibit transcription in E. coli. This inhibition can be relieved by adding lactose or isopropyl-β-D-thiogalactopyranoside (IPTG). The symmetric lac operator was optimized for tight binding of lac repressor. lac repressor encoded by lacI
   4596..4940    -  CDS            GAL4 activation domain: activation domain of the GAL4 transcriptional activator; Saccharomyces cerevisiae GAL4 (truncated)
   4956..5939    -  CDS            lacI (fragment): LACI_ECOLI - Experimental evidence at protein level: Swiss-Prot protein existence level 1. Repressor of the lactose operon. Binds allolactose as an inducer. From Escherichia coli (strain K12).
   5949..6821    -  CDS            Nr3c1 (fragment): GCR_RAT - Also known as Grl. Experimental evidence at protein level: Swiss-Prot protein existence level 1. [Isoform A]: Has transcriptional activation and repression activity. Mediates glucocorticoid-induced apoptosis. Promotes accurate chromosome segregation during mitosis. May act as a tumor suppressor. May play a negative role in adipogenesis through the regulation of lipolytic and antilipogenic gene expression. From Rattus norvegicus (Rat).
   8992..9345    +  CDS            RPL17 (fragment): RK17_ARATH - Experimental evidence at transcript level: Swiss-Prot protein existence level 2. This protein binds directly to 23S ribosomal RNA. From Arabidopsis thaliana (Mouse-ear cress).
   9431..9455    +  misc_feature   RB T-DNA repeat: right border repeat from nopaline C58 T-DNA
   9546..10134   -  rep_origin     ori: high-copy-number ColE1/pMB1/pBR322/pUC origin of replication
  10308..11093   -  CDS            aadA: S3AD_SHIFL - Experimental evidence at protein level: Swiss-Prot protein existence level 1. Mediates bacterial resistance to the antibiotics streptomycin and spectinomycin. From Shigella flexneri.
  11278..11379   +  CDS            TRA2_ECOLX (fragment): Protein predicted: Swiss-Prot protein existence level 4. Required for transposition of transposon Tn903. From Escherichia coli.
  11384..407     +  rep_origin     pSa ori (across the origin): origin of replication from bacterial plasmid pSa
>Addgene plasmid #116013 | pVL47 - pSCR>> | addgene full sequence | sequence record 228504 | Addgene NGS Result
TTTTTATCCCCGGAAGCCTGTGGATAGAGGGTAGTTATCCACGTGAAACCGCTAATGCCCCGCAAAGCCT
TGATTCACGGGGCTTTCCGGCCCGCTCCAAAAACTATCCACGTGAAATCGCTAATCAGGGTACGTGAAAT
CGCTAATCGGAGTACGTGAAATCGCTAATAAGGTCACGTGAAATCGCTAATCAAAAAGGCACGTGAGAAC
GCTAATAGCCCTTTCAGATCAACAGCTTGCAAACACCCCTCGCTCCGGCAAGTAGTTACAGCAAGTAGTA
TGTTCAATTAGCTTTTCAATTATGAATATATATATCAATTATTGGTCGCCCTTGGCTTGTGGACAATGCG
CTACGCGCACCGGCTCCGCCCGTGGACAACCGCAAGCGGTTGCCCACCGTCGAGCGCCTTTGCCCACAAC
CCGGCGGCCGGCCGCAACAGATCGTTTTATAAATTTTTTTTTTTGAAAAAGAAAAAGCCCGAAAGGCGGC
AACCTCTCGGGCTTCTGGATTTCCGATCCCCGGAATTAGATCTTGGCAGGATATATTGTGGTGTAACGTT
GGATCTGGCTGAGAACGCCAGCTGTGCATGCTTGGTCTAGAATACGGTACCCCTGGATTTTGGTTTTAGG
AATTAGAAATTTTATTGATAGAAGTATTTTACAAATACAAATACATACTAAGGGTTTCTTATATGCTCAA
CACATGAGCGAAACCCTATAAGAACCCTAATTCCCTTATCTGGGAACTACTCACACATTATTATAGAGAG
AGATAGATTTGTAGAGAGAGACTGGTGATTTCAGCGGGCATGCCTGCAGGTCGACCTGCAGCCAAGCTAG
GCATGATCTAACCCTCTGTCTCTGGCGTCGCGACTGCGAAATTTCGCGAGGGTTTCCGAGATGGTGATTG
CGCTTCGCAGATCTCCAGGCGCGTGGGTGCGGACGTAGTCAGCGCCATTGCCGATCGCGTGAAGTTCCGC
CGCAAGGCTCGCTGGACCCAGATCCTTTACAGGAAGGCCAACGGTGGCGCCCAAGAAGGATTTCCGCGAC
ACCGAGACAAGTAGCGGAAGCCCCAACGCCGACTTCAGCTTTTGAAGGTTCGACAGCACGTGCAGCGATG
TTTCCGGTGCGGGGCTCAAGAAAAATCCCATCCCCGGATCGAGGATGAGCCGGTCGGCAGCGACCCCGCT
CCGTCGCAAGGCGGAAACCCGCGCCTCGAAGAACCGCACAATCTCGTCGAGCGCGTCTTCGGGTCGAAGG
TGACCGGTGCGGGTGGCGATGCCATCCCGCTGCGCTGAGTGCATAACCACCAGCCTGCAGTCCGCCTCAG
CAATATCGGGATAGAGCGCAGGGTCAGGAAATCCTTGGATATCGTTCAGGTAGCCCACGCCGCGCTTGAG
CGCATAGCGCTGGGTTTCCGGTTGGAAGCTGTCGATTGAAACACGGTGCATCTGATCGGACAGGGCGTCT
AAGAGCGGCGCAATACGTCTGATCTCATCGGCCGGCGATACAGGCCTCGCGTCCGGATGGCTGGCGGCCG
GTCCGACATCCACGACGTCTGATCCGACTCGCAGCATTTCGATCGCCGCGGTGACAGCGCCGGCGGGGTC
TAGCCGCCGGCTCTCATCGAAGAAGGAGTCCTCGGTGAGATTCAGAATGCCGAACACCGTCACCATGCAC
TTTACTCTTCCACCATTGCTTGTAATGGAAGTAATGTCAGTGTTGACCTTCTTAACTGGGAATCCAGTCA
TGGATTTGAGGCCGCCGAATGGAGCCACCGCGGCCGATTGCACCGTAGAAGCACGGCTGACTGTAGTCAC
AGCTGAAGAGGATATCATAGAAGCCATGGCGATTTGGTGTATCGAGATTGGTTATGAAATTCAGATGCTA
GTGTAATGTATTGGTAATTTGGGAAGATATAATAGGAAGCAAGGCTATTTATCCATTTCTGAAAAGGCGA
AATGGCGTCACCGCGAGCGTCACGCGCATTCCGTTCTTGCTGTAAAGCGTTGTTTGGTACACTTTTGACT
AGCGAGGCTTGGCGTGTCAGCGTATCTATTCAAAAGTCGTTAATGGCTGCGGATCAAGAAAAAGTTGGAA
TAGAAACAGAATACCCGCGAAATTCAGGCCCGGTTGCCATGTCCTACACGCCGAAATAAACGACCAAATT
AGTAGAAAAATAAAAACTGACTCGGATACTTACGTCACGTCTTGCGCACTGATTTGAAAAGGATCCTAGT
AACATACACTTTCACTTGTGATCATCAATTTACTTGAGAGTCGTTTCTTCAAAGTTTCAAACTTTCCACA
ACAGAAACTCTACTTAAGATGATCAAGGCATTGTCAAATGAAATGCTTTGGAAGGAAGAAACTGCCTCTC
CTTCGTTAAACCAAGCTCAGTATCTTGCAGTTTCCTCTCATCAGACATATCAATGCTTGGACAAAGGTAC
GAACCATTTTCTACATTTGTGGGACATTACAGGCATTTCTTAGCAACAACGAATGTTCATCATACTCAGA
ACCTAAAAGATTAACATGTTCAAGCCATCCTTAGAACCCAACAGCTCAACACTTTCGCTACATCTATTAC
TAGAGGCCAACAATTGGACTATTTACAAGTTTCGCAGAACTGCACTAAACAGAGTCGAGTCACTTTGCAG
GCGTATTAAACAAAAGAAGCACAGATAATAAAAACGAAGCGATGATAAAGAAGAAGTTCGACTTGTCATT
AGAAAGAAAGAGATAACAGGAACGGAAACATAGTAGAACACTTATTCATCAGGGATTATACAAGGCCCCA
AAACACAAACCACCAAAGTTTTACATGAAACGAAACATTGAACTTCTTAAGCATAACAGAGACGAGATGC
AGCTAAAGCTCATCATGACCTGACTTGTACAGCTCGTCCATGCCGAGAGTGATCCCGGCGGCGGTCACGA
ACTCCAGCAGGACCATGTGATCGCGCTTCTCGTTGGGGTCTTTGCTCAGCTTGGACTGGGTGCTCAGGTA
GTGGTTGTCGGGCAGCAGCACGGGGCCGTCGCCGATGGGGGTGTTCTGCTGGTAGTGGTCGGCGAGCTGC
ACGCCGCCGTCCTCGATGTTGTGGCGGATCTTGAAGTTGGCCTTGATGCCGTTCTTCTGCTTGTCGGCGG
TGATATAGACGTTGTCGCTAAAGTAGTTGTACTCCAGCTTGTGCCCCAGGATGTTGCCGTCCTCCTTGAA
GTCGATGCCCTTCAGCTCGATGCGGTTCACCAGGGTGTCGCCCTCGAACTTCACCTCGGCGCGGGTCTTG
TAGTTGCCGTCGTCCTTGAAGAAGATGGTGCGCTCCTGGACGTAGCCTTCGGGCATGGCGGACTTGAAGA
AGTCGTGCTGCTTCATGTGGTCGGGGTAGCGGGCGAAGCACTGCACGCCCCAGGACAGGGTGGTCACGAG
GGTGGGCCAGGGCACGGGCAGCTTGCCGGTGGTGCAGATGAACTTCAGGGTCAGCTTGCCGTAGGTGGCA
TCGCCCTCGCCCTCGCCGGACACGCTGAACTTGTGGCCGTTTACGTCGCCGTCCAGCTCGACCAGGATGG
GCACCACCCCGGTGAACAGCTCCTCGCCCTTGCTCACCATTGTTGAGCCACTAGTGGCTGGATTGGGCAG
GAGATAGAGGGAAAGAGCTAAGAAGAGAGCGAGTGTGAAGGCTTTCATTGTTCGTCCTCTCCAAATGAAA
TGAACTTCCTTATATAGAGGAAGGGTCTTGCGAAGATCGATCCACTAGTCTTTCAATTGTGAGCGCTCAC
AATTCTTTCTCTTCCCTTTCTTCTTTCTAGTCTTTCAATTGTGAGCGCTCACAATTCTTTCTCTTCCCTT
TCTTCTTTCTAGTCTTTCAATTGTGAGCGCTCACAATTCTTTCTCTTCCCTTTCTTCTTTCTAGTCTTTC
AATTGTGAGCGCTCACAATTCTTTCTCTTCCCTTTCTTCTTTCTAGATTTCTTGAGCTCGACATATGCAT
AGGTTGTGACCAGGCATCATAGCCCCTACAGAACATCTTGCCTACTCATAGTCAGAGCTCCACGGTGGTG
GACTTGGCCGAATCCAACTTTAACCAGATTAGGGTTTCGTTGTTGTTCAAGCGAAATATGAAAAGGCGTA
GATGAGTTTTTTTTTTTTTAATTGAAAAATCCAAACATCTCAATTTCTTTGCCATAACAAAAATAAAAAA
CAACATGTATATATTTTTTTTTTGGAAAAAAGTAAACCAAAACAATTCAAGTTGCTAAAAAAAAAATACA
TAACAATTCCCAAAAAAAAAAATGGTAGCCTTCAAAAGAATTGTGTATTTGTAAATGATTTTTCAGTTAA
ACGTGTTATCATTTTTATTATTGATGTACCATTTTCAAGTGTTTTCTTCAATATCAAGTGTTCTAATCTT
CATGATTAACTTCTATGTATTCCACCAATCAGGTAGCCAATACAGAGTGTGAGTGAGAACAATTTGACTT
CAAAAAATCCTCTCTTTTTGATACATAACAAAAAAAAAACAGGTAAATCTATTTATGGGCACATTGTTTG
TGAAAAAGGAGAAGAAAACTAAGAACGAGGCGTCCAAGCTGGCAGTTACTCTTTTTTTGGGTTTGGTGGG
GTATCTTCATCATCGAATAGATAGTTATATACATCATCCATTGTAGTGGTATTAAACATCCCTGTAGTGA
TTCCAAACGCGTTATACGCAGTTTGGTCCGTCCAACCAGGTGACAGTGGTTTTGAATTATTACCATCATC
AATTTTACTAGCCGTGATTTCATTATTCATGAAGTTATCATGAACGTTAGAGGAGGCAATTGGTTGTGAA
AGCGCTTGAGAATTTGTTTGAGTTGTTATGAGGTTCGGACCGTTGCTACTGTTAGTGAAAGTGAAGGACA
ATGAGCTATCAGCAATATTCCCACTTTGATTAAAATTGGCGAATTCCGATCCACTAGTGGTTTTTCTTTT
CACCAGTGAGACGGGCAACAGCTGATTGCCCTTCACCGCCTGGCCCTGAGAGAGTTGCAGCAAGCGGTCC
ACGCTGGTTTGCCCCAGCAGGCGAAAATCCTGTTTGATGGTGGTTAACGGCGGGATATAACATGAGCTGT
CTTCGGTATCGTCGTATCCCACTACCGAGATATCCGCACCAACGCGCAGCCCGGACTCGGTAATGGCGCG
CATTGCGCCCAGCGCCATCTGATCGTTGGCAACCAGCATCGCAGTGGGAACGATGCCCTCATTCAGCATT
TGCATGGTTTGTTGAAAACCGGACATGGCACTCCAGTCGCCTTCCCGTTCCGCTATCGGCTGAATTTGAT
TGCGAGTGAGATATTTATGCCAGCCAGCCAGACGCAGACGCGCCGAGACAGAACTTAATGGGCCCGCTAA
CAGCGCGATTTGCTGGTGACCCAATGCGACCAGATGCTCCACGCCCAGTCGCGTACCGTCTTCATGGGAG
AAAATAATACTGTTGATGGGTGTCTGGTCAGAGACATCAAGAAATAACGCCGGAACATTAGTGCAGGCAG
CTTCCACAGCAATGGCATCCTGGTCATCCAGCGGATAGTTAATGATCAGCCCACTGACGCGTTGCGCGAG
AAGATTGTGCACCGCCGCTTTACAGGCTTCGACGCCGCTTCGTTCTACCATCGACACCACCACGCTGGCA
CCCAGTTGATCGGCGCGAGATTTAATCGCCGCGACAATTTGCGACGGCGCGTGCAGGGCCAAGCTCGAGG
TCGCGACACCGATCAGCAAGCTTTGTTTACCAGCCAGCTGCTGCGCAACACGGTTCGGGATGTAGTTGAG
CTCAGCCATGGCAGCTTCAACTTTTTCCCGGGTTTTAGCGCTAACATGTGAAGCCTGGTTAACCACTCTA
GAAACGGTTTGATGAGAAACGCCGGCGTATTCAGCGACGTCGTATAACGTTACCGGTTTGCTAGTAGATT
TTTGATGAAACAGAAGCTTTTTGATATTTCCATTTGAATATTTTGGTATCTGATTAGTGATGATTTCAGC
TAACATCTCTGGGAATTCAATACTCATGGTCTTATCCAAAAATGTCTGGAAGCAGTAGGTAAGGAGATTC
TCAACCACCTCATGCATGGAGTCCAGAAGCTTTGTCAGTTGGTAAAACCGTTGCCAGTTCTGACTGGAGT
TCCCTTCCCTTTTGACGATGGCTTTTCCTAGCTCTTTGATATAAGTCATTCGAATCTCATCAAATAACTC
TTGGCTCTTCAGACCTTCCTTAGGAACTGAGGAGAGAAGCAGTAAGGTTTTCATACAGAGATACTCTTCA
TAGGATACCTGCAATCTTTGTAATTCAGAGGAGACAAACAGCATGTGTTTACATTGGTCATACATGCAGG
GTAGAGACATTCTCTGCTCATTAATAATCAGATCAGGAGCAAAGCAGAGCAGGTTTCCACTTGATTGTCT
GTATGATCTCCAACCCAGGGCAAATGCCATGAGAAACATCCATGAGTACTGTAGCAGGGTCATTTGGTCA
TCCAGGTGTAAGTTTCTGAAGCCTGGTATCGCCTTTGCCCATTTCACTGCTGCAATCACTTGACGCCCAC
CTAACATGTTGAGTGTGGTCATAATTCTCCATGCTGAATCTGGAACAGAGCTATCATATCCTGCATACAA
CACCTCGGGTTCAATCACCTCCAGCAGTGACACCAAGGTAGGGGTGAGCTGTGGTAATGCTGCAGGAACT
ATTGTTTTGTTAGGATTTTCCGAAGTGTCTTGTGAGACTCCTGCAGTGGCTTGCTGAATCCCTTTGATTT
TTTTCTTTGTTTTTCGAGCTTCACTAGCCATTGTGTTGGAGATTGAAGGGTTGTTGGTCGTGAGATTGCA
TGGTTATAAATAAGGTAAGAAAAGGGTTAAATCCAAAATCGAAAATTTCCAAACAGAAAAAGGTTTGGTA
GTAGAAAAGCTAGACTCTTTTATCAATGGTGGGATTCTTAAATTACTTGATCGTCTTCACGATCTCCGAT
GAGGAGAAAAAGCAAAAACTCAGTGAGGGGGTGAGAATTTGGAAGGATGTGGGTTGGAGATGAATCCCGG
AAAAAGGGGTTAGGGGTAATTGAGGAGGACGAGGAGGACAGTGAAGCCTGGCCGTATCTAAGTCGTCTTC
CACCTTTCGAATTATTGTGAATGTCGCTTCGTACATTTAATGACTCTTTCTATCTCTATTCATCTTAACT
CTTTCTCTCTCTGTTTCTGTTTTTTTCTTCTTAATTAATTTGAGTTTTGAAAAATAATAAAAATGGGAAG
AGATTAGGTGGGTGATCGGAAAATGTTCGTCGTTGTGTGTTTGACGTCTTCCGTTTGCCGATCCATTTCG
TTTCTTCTTGACCTCTCTCTCGAACTAACCACAAGAAGATAATATTTTGTTTGTTTGGTCTATAATAATA
GAGCTCTATTTCGTGGAACCGGTACAATATATAACAAAATTTCAGAATATTATGATGTATGACAAAGTTA
ATAAATTATGGAATATCAAAATTGTTGAATAATGAAAAAGATGATCTTGCTAATTACAAAATTGAGTAGT
AAATGATGTAAATAAAATGTCAGATTCAGTTCATTATGTGAAATGAATGGGTTTCTATTCTATAGAGCTA
CATGAGTTGGATTCATAAACCGATTTATTAGTTATGGTCATATGGAGTCAGCAGGTTGCACCACTAGTCA
TTTGATTTAGGTTTGGTATGAGAGATGGGATGAAGAAGTCTCTCACACAATCAAAGTGTGGTACGATGTG
CTTACTAAGATGGGGCACCAACTTGCAATTTTGTGCTAAAATTAGAAAGATGGTATTCCTTAAACCGTAC
TAATCTAAAGAGAGGAGAAAAATAAAGGAATCCAAGTAAAGATTTAGACAAAACAAGGATAAGAAAAGGG
AAAAAGCATTAGTCCCCTTGTATATTAGTATCATATTAAAGGCATTTTACTTGAGAGGAATTGGACAAGA
CGTAGAGCTAAAACAGTAAATAACAAAAAAGGAAAAAGATGCACATGTTTTGATGAGAGGCCATTACATA
CATACACCAACTGTCAAACCCCAGTTCCCGATAAAATCTGAAACTAGTGTTTGACATTTTGCTTTCATCT
GCATCCTCATCTTTTCCCTTTTGTTCTTTTTTTAACAATTTTTAGAAAATTTGCTATTATTATATTATTT
TTCTTACAAAGTTTTGGACCTGTTTGACTGACAATTTTTAGACTTTTGTACGTCAAACACTAGCCCCATG
GCCAATTTAATAATCGCATGGCAGTGAACCCAAGAAGAAACCATCCACGCTTTCTACGATCTTATTTTTT
CTTCTCCTTTTTCACTTCAAATTATTTTTTATTACTTCTCTTCACAACACAAACACACGGCTCAATATGA
AAGTTTCTCAGCGTAAAAAGCTGAATGTCTTTCTCCAAGTCCATATTTGAATAGTCTTTTCTGCCCTTTT
AGACTTAATTTGTTAATTTTTGAGTGATCTTAACGAATACCATGTACTATTATACACAAAAAATGTGAAA
TGTATTTTACTACATAGTTTTTTTTAATACTCTTTATCTTCAATTTAACTGATATTAAGGATTTTCCCAA
AATTTATCCAATTTTAAGAAAGTATATAAAATATTTTAATATATCTTAGAACACCATTTATTAACATCAA
AGTCTCTATAATAGAAATGCTCATTAAAACCAAAATAAAAATGAAATGTTTGTAAATCACAAATGCACTT
AAACAATATCTAGCAATAGCATACATTATAAAATAATTCTAACATTACATAGCCCAAATGCAAATATCTG
TTTGGCAACAAAAACCTTAAAAAGTCTCTTGTTGGCAAAGCGCTACAGAGTTACAGTTTATAGGCCCATT
AAGGCCCATCAAAAGGTTTCTGATAAACAAAGTCCTCTTCCTCTATCCCTTATCCATTCAACACCAGCAA
AATCCGCTTTGTTGCAGAGGATCACAATCTAATGGCGATTCCAATGTCCATGGCAATGGCGACTCCTACA
GATTCCGTGAGCAGAGTCTGGAGTATGTCTTCTCTCAAATCAGCTCTTCCCTCCACCGCATCACTCCGAT
TACCTTCCTCGTCTTCTCGCCGTCCGGTTACTCTTCGTCTCCCAATCTCTTCTCCTTCACTCCCATCTTT
CTCCGGACTCTCTCCGGTCAATCCTCTCCTCTCAATCGGACTTCCAGGTAAATTTCCACTTTTCATAGAG
ATTTGGCTCAATTTGAATCTCCAAAGTCGTTAGGGTTTTCGAATTTCGAACGCAGATTGGCAAAGCTTTG
AGAATGGATTCAAAATTGTTGACGGTGGTGGTCGAGGTGGTACCTGGTGCGATCGCTGTTGGCGCGCCGT
GTTTAATTAAGGTTGCGGCCGCTTACTTCGTCCGAGCCTAGTTCGAGCCTTGACAGGATATATTGGCGGG
TAAACTAAGTCGCTGTATGTGTTTGTTTGAGATCTCATGTGAGCAAAAGGCCAGCAAAAGGCCAGGAACC
GTAAAAAGGCCGCGTTGCTGGCGTTTTTCCATAGGCTCCGCCCCCCTGACGAGCATCACAAAAATCGACG
CTCAAGTCAGAGGTGGCGAAACCCGACAGGACTATAAAGATACCAGGCGTTTCCCCCTGGAAGCTCCCTC
GTGCGCTCTCCTGTTCCGACCCTGCCGCTTACCGGATACCTGTCCGCCTTTCTCCCTTCGGGAAGCGTGG
CGCTTTCTCATAGCTCACGCTGTAGGTATCTCAGTTCGGTGTAGGTCGTTCGCTCCAAGCTGGGCTGTGT
GCACGAACCCCCCGTTCAGCCCGACCGCTGCGCCTTATCCGGTAACTATCGTCTTGAGTCCAACCCGGTA
AGACACGACTTATCGCCACTGGCAGCAGCCACTGGTAACAGGATTAGCAGAGCGAGGTATGTAGGCGGTG
CTACAGAGTTCTTGAAGTGGTGGCCTAACTACGGCTACACTAGAAGAACAGTATTTGGTATCTGCGCTCT
GCTGAAGCCAGTTACCTTCGGAAGAAGAGTTGGTAGCTCTTGATCCGGCAAACAAACCACCGCTGGTAGC
GGTGGTTTTTTTGTTTGCAAGCAGCAGATTACGCGCAGAAAAAAAGGATCTCAAGAAGATCCTTTGATCT
TTTCTACGGGGTCTGACGCTCAGTGGAACGAAAACTCACGTTAAGGGATTTTGGTCATGAGATTATCAAA
AAGGATCTTCACCTAGATCCTTTTAAATTAAAAATGAAGTTTTAAATCAATCTAAAGTATATATGTGTAA
CATTGGTCTAGTGATTATTTGCCGACTACCTTGGTGATCTCGCCTTTCACGTAGTGAACAAATTCTTCCA
ACTGATCTGCGCGCGAGGCCAAGCGATCTTCTTGTCCAAGATAAGCCTGCCTAGCTTCAAGTATGACGGG
CTGATACTGGGCCGGCAGGCGCTCCATTGCCCAGTCGGCAGCGACATCCTTCGGCGCGATTTTGCCGGTT
ACTGCGCTGTACCAAATGCGGGACAACGTAAGCACTACATTTCGCTCATCGCCAGCCCAGTCGGGCGGCG
AGTTCCATAGCGTTAAGGTTTCATTTAGCGCCTCAAATAGATCCTGTTCAGGAACCGGATCAAAGAGTTC
CTCCGCCGCTGGACCTACCAAGGCAACGCTATGTTCTCTTGCTTTTGTCAGCAAGATAGCCAGATCAATG
TCGATCGTGGCTGGCTCGAAGATACCTGCAAGAATGTCATTGCGCTGCCATTCTCCAAATTGCAGTTCGC
GCTTAGCTGGATAACGCCACGGAATGATGTCGTCGTGCACAACAATGGTGACTTCTACAGCGCGGAGAAT
CTCGCTCTCTCCAGGGGAAGCCGAAGTTTCCAAAAGGTCGTTGATCAAAGCTCGCCGCGTTGTTTCATCA
AGCCTTACGGTCACCGTAACCAGCAAATCAATATCACTGTGTGGCTTCAGGCCGCCATCCACTGCGGAGC
CGTACAAATGTACGGCCAGCAACGTCGGTTCGAGATGGCGCTCGATGACGCCAACTACCTCTGATAGTTG
AGTCGATACTTCGGCGATCACCGCTTCCCTCATAACACCCCTTGTATTACTGTTTATGTAAGCAGACAGT
TTTATTGTTCATGATGATATATTTTTATCTTGTGCAATGTAACATCAGAGATTTTGAGACACAACGTGGC
TTTGTTGAATAAATCGAACTTTTGCTGAGTTGAAGGATCAGATCACGCATCTTCCCGACAACGCAGACCG
TTCCGTGGCAAAGCAAAAGTTCAAAATCACCAACTGGTCCACCTACAACAAAGCTCTCATCAACCGTGGC
TCCCTCACTTTCTGGCTGGATGATGGGGCGATTCAGGCGATCCCCATCCAACAGCCCGCCGTCGAGCGGG
CT
